>Addgene plasmid #23646 | pDONR223-ULK3 | depositor partial sequence | sequence record 10677 | Author sequence
ATGGCGGGGCCCGGCTGGGGTCCCCCGCGCCTGGACGGCTTCATCCTCACCGAGCGCCTGGGCAGCGGCA
CGTACGCCACGGTGTACAAGGCCTACGCCAAGAAGGACACTCGTGAAGTGGTAGCCATAAAGTGTGTAGC
CAAGAAAAGTCTGAACAAGGCATCGGTGGAGAACCTCCTCACGGAGATTGAGATCCTCAAGGGCATTCGA
CATCCCCACATTGTGCAGCTGAAAGACTTTCAGTGGGACAGTGACAATATCTACCTCATCATGGAGTTTT
GCGCAGGGGGCGACCTGTCTCGCTTCATCCATACCCGCAGGATTCTGCCTGAGAAGGTGGCGCGTGTCTT
CATGCAGCAATTAGCTAGCGCCCTGCAATTCCTGCATGAACGGAATATCTCTCACCTGGATCTGAAGCCA
CAGAACATTCTACTGAGCTCCTTGGAGAAGCCCCACCTAAAACTGGCAGACTTTGGTTTCGCACAACACA
TGTCCCCGTGGGATGAGAAGCACGTGCTCCGTGGCTCCCCCCTCTACATGGCCCCCGAGATGGTGTGCCA
GCGGCAGTATGACGCCCGCGTGGACCTCTGGTCCATGGGGGTCATCCTGTATGGTGAGACCTCTTTTCCC
TGCTTCTCACCCTGA
