>Addgene plasmid #23646 | pDONR223-ULK3 | addgene partial sequence | sequence record 29468 | 23646 with M13pUc-fwd
TAATGATTTTATTTTGACTGATAGTGACCTGTTCGTTGCAACAAATTGATGAGCAATGCTTTTTTATAAT
GCCAACTTTGTACAAAAAAGTTGGCATGGCGGGGCCCGGCTGGGGTCCCCCGCGCCTGGACGGCTTCATC
CTCACCGAGCGCCTGGGCAGCGGCACGTACGCCACGGTGTACAAGGCCTACGCCAAGAAGGACACTCGTG
AAGTGGTAGCCATAAAGTGTGTAGCCAAGAAAAGTCTGAACAAGGCATCGGTGGAGAACCTCCTCACGGA
GATTGAGATCCTCAAGGGCATTCGACATCCCCACATTGTGCAGCTGAAAGACTTTCAGTGGGACAGTGAC
AATATCTACCTCATCATGGAGTTTTGCGCAGGGGGCGACCTGTCTCGCTTCATCCATACCCGCAGGATTC
TGCCTGAGAAGGTGGCGCGTGTCTTCATGCAGCAATTAGCTAGCGCCCTGCAATTCCTGCATGAACGGAA
TATCTCTCACCTGGATCTGAAGCCACAGAACATTCTACTGAGCTCCTTGGAGAAGCCCCACCTAAAACTG
GCAGACTTTGGTTTCGCACAACACATGTCCCCGTGGGATGAGAAGCACGTGCTCCGTGGCTCCCCCCTCT
ACATGGCCCCCGAGATGGTGTGCCAGCGGCAGTATGACGCCCGC
