[The description below was written by a language model from this plasmid's Addgene catalogue record.]
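Description:
pDONR223-ULK3 is a Gateway entry clone built in the pDONR223 donor backbone (Invitrogen, about 5 kb without insert) and carrying an open reading frame from human ULK3, also recorded under the alternative name DKFZP434C131 protein. The plasmid is maintained in E. coli at high copy number under spectinomycin selection. The record gives no feature table, so the origin of replication and the exact recombination sites flanking the insert are not itemised. As a product of Gateway cloning into a donor vector, the ORF would normally sit between attL sites ready for an LR reaction. M13 forward and reverse primer sites on either side of the insert are listed for sequence verification. The insert is recorded as 645 bp; whether this represents the complete ULK3 coding sequence or a shorter isoform or fragment is not stated.

The ORF lacks a stop codon. This "open" configuration allows it to be recombined into a destination vector that supplies a C-terminal epitope tag of choice and the terminating codon in frame. The entry clone has no stated promoter for expression in eukaryotic cells, and the depositors note that it should not be transfected directly. It serves instead as a shuttle source for the ORF. A companion set of lentiviral destination vectors (pLX301 to pLX304), distributed separately, is recommended for expressing these ORFs in mammalian cells. The clone belongs to a kit of ORF plasmids associated with a study of resistance to RAF inhibition through MAP kinase pathway reactivation, consistent with use in gain-of-function expression screens. Distribution is limited to academic and nonprofit users.
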