Addgene plasmid #23646: pDONR223-ULK3
Depositing lab: William Hahn & David Root. Depositing organization: Dana-Farber Cancer Institute. Publication: COT drives resistance to RAF inhibition through MAP kinase pathway reactivation. Johannessen CM, Boehm JS, Kim SY, Thomas SR, Wardwell L, Johnson LA, Emery CM, Stransky N, Cogdill AP, Barretina J, Caponigro G, Hieronymus H, Murray RR, Salehi-Ashtiani K, Hill DE, Vidal M, Zhao JJ, Yang X, Alkan O, Kim S, Harris JL, Wilson CJ, Myer VE, Finan PM, Root DE, Roberts TM, Golub T, Flaherty KT, Dummer R, Weber BL, Sellers WR, Schlegel R, Wargo JA, Hahn WC, Garraway LA. Nature. 2010 Dec 16;468(7326):968-72. doi: 10.1038/nature09627 PubMed 21107320.
Backbone
  Vector backbone: pDONR223
  Backbone manufacturer: Invitrogen
  Backbone size w/o insert (bp): 5005
  Vector type: Gateway Donor vector
Growth in bacteria
  Bacterial resistance: Spectinomycin, 50 μg/mL
  Growth temperature: 37°C
  Growth strain: DH5alpha
  Copy number: High Copy
Gene/Insert
  Gene/Insert name: ULK3 (alt name: DKFZP434C131 protein)
  Species: H. sapiens (human)
  Insert size (bp): 645
  Entrez Gene: ULK3
  Cloning method: Gateway Cloning
  Sequencing primers: 5′ M13pUC-fwd; 3′ M13rev
Terms and licenses: Academic/Nonprofit Terms; Industry Terms: Not Available to Industry
Depositor comments: The ORF has no Stop codon. This design enables easy recombination into a destination vector to add an epitope tag of choice and Stop codon to the ORF. Do NOT use this plasmid directly for transfections. A set of 4 custom lentiviral vectors is available ( pLX301 (http://www.addgene.org/25895/) , pLX302 (http://www.addgene.org/25896/) , pLX303 (http://www.addgene.org/25897/) , pLX304 (http://www.addgene.org/25890/) ) to be used to express these ORFs in mammalian cells. These plasmids are not included in the kit and must be ordered separately.
How to cite: pDONR223-ULK3 was a gift from William Hahn & David Root (Addgene plasmid # 23646 ; http://n2t.net/addgene:23646 ; RRID:Addgene_23646)
